>Addgene plasmid #208174 | SSH-pcDNA3.1-α-COPI-WD40-Lys15Ala | addgene full sequence | sequence record 436200 | Addgene NGS Result
AACGATCAAGGCGAGTTACATGATCCCCCATGTTGTGCAAAAAAGCGGTTAGCTCCTTCGGTCCTCCGAT
CGTTGTCAGAAGTAAGTTGGCCGCAGTGTTATCACTCATGGTTATGGCAGCACTGCATAATTCTCTTACT
GTCATGCCATCCGTAAGATGCTTTTCTGTGACTGGTGAGTACTCAACCAAGTCATTCTGAGAATAGTGTA
TGCGGCGACCGAGTTGCTCTTGCCCGGCGTCAATACGGGATAATACCGCGCCACATAGCAGAACTTTAAA
AGTGCTCATCATTGGAAAACGTTCTTCGGGGCGAAAACTCTCAAGGATCTTACCGCTGTTGAGATCCAGT
TCGATGTAACCCACTCGTGCACCCAACTGATCTTCAGCATCTTTTACTTTCACCAGCGTTTCTGGGTGAG
CAAAAACAGGAAGGCAAAATGCCGCAAAAAAGGGAATAAGGGCGACACGGAAATGTTGAATACTCATACT
CTTCCTTTTTCAATATTATTGAAGCATTTATCAGGGTTATTGTCTCATGAGCGGATACATATTTGAATGT
ATTTAGAAAAATAAACAAATAGGGGTTCCGCGCACATTTCCCCGAAAAGTGCCACCTGACGTCGACGGAT
CGGGAGATCTCCCGATCCCCTATGGTGCACTCTCAGTACAATCTGCTCTGATGCCGCATAGTTAAGCCAG
TATCTGCTCCCTGCTTGTGTGTTGGAGGTCGCTGAGTAGTGCGCGAGCAAAATTTAAGCTACAACAAGGC
AAGGCTTGACCGACAATTGCATGAAGAATCTGCTTAGGGTTAGGCGTTTTGCGCTGCTTCGCGATGTACG
GGCCAGATATACGCGTTGACATTGATTATTGACTAGTTATTAATAGTAATCAATTACGGGGTCATTAGTT
CATAGCCCATATATGGAGTTCCGCGTTACATAACTTACGGTAAATGGCCCGCCTGGCTGACCGCCCAACG
ACCCCCGCCCATTGACGTCAATAATGACGTATGTTCCCATAGTAACGCCAATAGGGACTTTCCATTGACG
TCAATGGGTGGAGTATTTACGGTAAACTGCCCACTTGGCAGTACATCAAGTGTATCATATGCCAAGTACG
CCCCCTATTGACGTCAATGACGGTAAATGGCCCGCCTGGCATTATGCCCAGTACATGACCTTATGGGACT
TTCCTACTTGGCAGTACATCTACGTATTAGTCATCGCTATTACCATGGTGATGCGGTTTTGGCAGTACAT
CAATGGGCGTGGATAGCGGTTTGACTCACGGGGATTTCCAAGTCTCCACCCCATTGACGTCAATGGGAGT
TTGTTTTGGCACCAAAATCAACGGGACTTTCCAAAATGTCGTAACAACTCCGCCCCATTGACGCAAATGG
GCGGTAGGCGTGTACGGTGGGAGGTCTATATAAGCAGAGCTCTCTGGCTAACTAGAGAACCCACTGCTTA
CTGGCTTATCGAAATTAATACGACTCACTATAGGGAGACCCAAGCTGGCTAGCGTTTAAACTTAAGCTTG
GTACCGAGCTCGGATCCACTAGTCCAGTGTGGTGGAATTCGCCACCATGGAGATGCTGACCAAGTTCGAG
AGCAGGAGCAGCAGGGCCGCTGGCGTGGCTTTCCACCCTACCCAGCCTTGGATTCTGACCAGCCTGCACA
ACGGCAGGATCCAGCTGTGGGACTACAGGATGGGCACCCTGCTGGACAGGTTCGACGGCCACGACGGCCC
CGTGAGGGGCATCGCCTTCCACCCCACCCAGCCCCTGTTCGTGAGCGGCGGCGACGACTACAAGGTGAAC
GTGTGGAACTACAAGAGCAGGAAGCTGCTGTTCAGCCTGTGCGGCCACATGGACTATGTGAGAGTGTGCA
CCTTCCACCACGAGTACCCCTGGATCCTGAGCTGCAGCGACGACCAGACCATCAGGATCTGGAACTGGCA
GAGCAGGAACTGCATCGCCATCCTGACCGGCCACAGCCACTACGTGATGTGCGCTGCCTTTCACCCCAGC
GAGGACCTGATCGTGAGCGCCAGCCTGGACCAGACCGTGAGGGTGTGGGACATCAGCGGCCTGAGGATGA
AGAACGCCGCCCCTGTGAGCATGAGCAAGGAGGACCAGAAGGCCCAGGCCCACAACAGCAAGAGCAACGA
CAAGAAGGGCAGCACCGACGCCATCGTGAAGTTCGTGCTGGAGGGCCACGACAGGGGCGTGAACTGGTGT
GCCTTCCATCCCACCCTGCCCCTGATCCTGAGCGCCGGCGACGACAGGCTGGTGAAGCTGTGGAGGATGA
CCGCCAGCAAGGCCTGGGAGGTGGACACCTGCAGGGGCCACTTCAACAACGTGAGCTGCTGCCTGTTCCA
CCCCCACCAGGAGCTGATTCTGTCCGCCAGCGAGGACAAGACCATCAGAGTGTGGGACCTGAACAGGAGG
ACCGCCGTGCAGACCTTCAGGAGGGACAACGACAGGTTCTGGTTCATCACCGTGCACCCCAAGCTGAACC
TGTTCGCCGCTGCCCACGACAGCGGCGTGATGGTGTTCAAGCTGGAGAGCGCCTGGAGCCACCCCCAGTT
CGAGAAGTAATCTAGAGGGCCCGTTTAAACCCGCTGATCAGCCTCGACTGTGCCTTCTAGTTGCCAGCCA
TCTGTTGTTTGCCCCTCCCCCGTGCCTTCCTTGACCCTGGAAGGTGCCACTCCCACTGTCCTTTCCTAAT
AAAATGAGGAAATTGCATCGCATTGTCTGAGTAGGTGTCATTCTATTCTGGGGGGTGGGGTGGGGCAGGA
CAGCAAGGGGGAGGATTGGGAAGACAATAGCAGGCATGCTGGGGATGCGGTGGGCTCTATGGCTTCTGAG
GCGGAAAGAACCAGCTGGGGCTCTAGGGGGTATCCCC
[124 nt withheld, positions 2908-3031]
C
[91 nt withheld, positions 3033-3123]
A
[49 nt withheld, positions 3125-3173]
CCTTTGACGTTGGAGTCCACGTTCTTT
[37 nt withheld, positions 3201-3237]
ACCCTATCTCGGTCTATTCTTTTGATTTATAAGGGATTTTGCCGATTTCGGCCTATTGGTTAAAAAATGA
GCTGATTTAACAAAAATTTAACGCGAATTAATTCTGTGGAATGTGTGTCAGTTAGGGTGTGGAAAGTCCC
CAGGCTCCCCAGCAGGCAGAAGTATGCAAAGCATGCATCTCAATTAGTCAGCAACCAGGTGTGGAAAGTC
CCCAGGCTCCCCAGCAGGCAGAAGTATGCAAAGCATGCATCTCAATTAGTCAGCAACCATAGTCCCGCCC
CTAACTCCGCCCATCCCGCCCCTAACTCCGCCCAGTTCCGCCCATTCTCCGCCCCATGGCTGACTAATTT
TTTTTATTTATGCAGAGGCCGAGGCCGCCTCTGCCTCTGAGCTATTCCAGAAGTAGTGAGGAGGCTTTTT
TGGAGGCCTAGGCTTTTGCAAAAAGCTCCCGGGAGCTTGTATATCCATTTTCGGATCTGATCAAGAGACA
GGATGAGGATCGTTTCGCATGATTGAACAAGATGGATTGCACGCAGGTTCTCCGGCCGCTTGGGTGGAGA
GGCTATTCGGCTATGACTGGGCACAACAGACAATCGGCTGCTCTGATGCCGCCGTGTTCCGGCTGTCAGC
GCAGGGGCGCCCGGTTCTTTTTGTCAAGACCGACCTGTCCGGTGCCCTGAATGAACTGCAGGACGAGGCA
GCGCGGCTATCGTGGCTGGCCACGACGGGCGTTCCTTGCGCAGCTGTGCTCGACGTTGTCACTGAAGCGG
GAAGGGACTGGCTGCTATTGGGCGAAGTGCCGGGGCAGGATCTCCTGTCATCTCACCTTGCTCCTGCCGA
GAAAGTATCCATCATGGCTGATGCAATGCGGCGGCTGCATACGCTTGATCCGGCTACCTGCCCATTCGAC
CACCAAGCGAAACATCGCATCGAGCGAGCACGTACTCGGATGGAAGCCGGTCTTGTCGATCAGGATGATC
TGGACGAAGAGCATCAGGGGCTCGCGCCAGCCGAACTGTTCGCCAGGCTCAAGGCGCGCATGCCCGACGG
CGAGGATCTCGTCGTGACCCATGGCGATGCCTGCTTGCCGAATATCATGGTGGAAAATGGCCGCTTTTCT
GGATTCATCGACTGTGGCCGGCTGGGTGTGGCGGACCGCTATCAGGACATAGCGTTGGCTACCCGTGATA
TTGCTGAAGAGCTTGGCGGCGAATGGGCTGACCGCTTCCTCGTGCTTTACGGTATCGCCGCTCCCGATTC
GCAGCGCATCGCCTTCTATCGCCTTCTTGACGAGTTCTTCTGAGCGGGACTCTGGGGTTCGAAATGACCG
ACCAAGCGACGCCCAACCTGCCATCACGAGATTTCGATTCCACCGCCGCCTTCTATGAAAGGTTGGGCTT
CGGAATCGTTTTCCGGGACGCCGGCTGGATGATCCTCCAGCGCGGGGATCTCATGCTGGAGTTCTTCGCC
CACCCCAACTTGTTTATTGCAGCTTATAATGGTTACAAATAAAGCAATAGCATCACAAATTTCACAAATA
AAGCATTTTTTTCACTGCATTCTAGTTGTGGTTTGTCCAAACTCATCAATGTATCTTATCATGTCTGTAT
ACCGTCGACCTCTAGCTAGAGCTTGGCGTAATCATGGTCATAGCTGTTTCCTGTGTGAAATTGTTATCCG
CTCACAATTCCACACAACATACGAGCCGGAAGCATAAAGTGTAAAGCCTGGGGTGCCTAATGAGTGAGCT
AACTCACATTAATTGCGTTGCGCTCACTGCCCGCTTTCCAGTCGGGAAACCTGTCGTGCCAGCTGCATTA
ATGAATCGGCCAACGCGCGGGGAGAGGCGGTTTGCGTATTGGGCGCTCTTCCGCTTCCTCGCTCACTGAC
TCGCTGCGCTCGGTCGTTCGGCTGCGGCGAGCGGTATCAGCTCACTCAAAGGCGGTAATACGGTTATCCA
CAGAATCAGGGGATAACGCAGGAAAGAACATGTGAGCAAAAGGCCAGCAAAAGGCCAGGAACCGTAAAAA
GGCCGCGTTGCTGGCGTTTTTCCATAGGCTCCGCCCCCCTGACGAGCATCACAAAAATCGACGCTCAAGT
CAGAGGTGGCGAAACCCGACAGGACTATAAAGATACCAGGCGTTTCCCCCTGGAAGCTCCCTCGTGCGCT
CTCCTGTTCCGACCCTGCCGCTTACCGGATACCTGTCCGCCTTTCTCCCTTCGGGAAGCGTGGCGCTTTC
TCATAGCTCACGCTGTAGGTATCTCAGTTCGGTGTAGGTCGTTCGCTCCAAGCTGGGCTGTGTGCACGAA
CCCCCCGTTCAGCCCGACCGCTGCGCCTTATCCGGTAACTATCGTCTTGAGTCCAACCCGGTAAGACACG
ACTTATCGCCACTGGCAGCAGCCACTGGTAACAGGATTAGCAGAGCGAGGTATGTAGGCGGTGCTACAGA
GTTCTTGAAGTGGTGGCCTAACTACGGCTACACTAGAAGAACAGTATTTGGTATCTGCGCTCTGCTGAAG
CCAGTTACCTTCGGAAAAAGAGTTGGTAGCTCTTGATCCGGCAAACAAACCACCGCTGGTAGCGGTGGTT
TTTTTGTTTGCAAGCAGCAGATTACGCGCAGAAAAAAAGGATCTCAAGAAGATCCTTTGATCTTTTCTAC
GGGGTCTGACGCTCAGTGGAACGAAAACTCACGTTAAGGGATTTTGGTCATGAGATTATCAAAAAGGATC
TTCACCTAGATCCTTTTAAATTAAAAATGAAGTTTTAAATCAATCTAAAGTATATATGAGTAAACTTGGT
CTGACAGTTACCAATGCTTAATCAGTGAGGCACCTATCTCAGCGATCTGTCTATTTCGTTCATCCATAGT
TGCCTGACTCCCCGTCGTGTAGATAACTACGATACGGGAGGGCTTACCATCTGGCCCCAGTGCTGCAATG
ATACCGCGAGACCCACGCTCACCGGCTCCAGATTTATCAGCAATAAACCAGCCAGCCGGAAGGGCCGAGC
GCAGAAGTGGTCCTGCAACTTTATCCGCCTCCATCCAGTCTATTAATTGTTGCCGGGAAGCTAGAGTAAG
TAGTTCGCCAGTTAATAGTTTGCGCAACGTTGTTGCCATTGCTACAGGCATCGTGGTGTCACGCTCGTCG
TTTGGTATGGCTTCATTCAGCTCCGGTTCCC
Features (pLannotate 1.2.2; 20 found; start..end, strand, type, name):
    488..592     -  promoter       AmpR promoter: bla
    651..703     -  misc_feature   bom (fragment): basis of mobility region from pBR322
    858..1237    +  enhancer       CMV enhancer: human cytomegalovirus immediate early enhancer
   1238..1441    +  promoter       CMV promoter: human cytomegalovirus (CMV) immediate early promoter
   1437..1470    +  LTR            5' LTR (truncated) (fragment): truncated 5' long terminal repeat (LTR) from HIV-1
   1486..1504    +  promoter       T7 promoter: promoter for bacteriophage T7 RNA polymerase
   1587..2567    +  CDS            COPA_SCHPO (fragment): Experimental evidence at protein level: Swiss-Prot protein existence level 1. The coatomer is a cytosolic protein complex that binds to dilysine motifs and reversibly associates with Golgi non-clathrin- coated vesicles, which further mediate biosynthetic protein transport from the ER, via the Golgi up to the trans Golgi network. Coatomer complex is required for budding from Golgi membranes, and is essential for the retrograde Golgi-to-ER transport of dilysine-tagged proteins (By similarity). From Schizosaccharomyces pombe (strain 972 / ATCC 24843) (Fission yeast).
   2638..2862    +  polyA_signal   bGH poly(A) signal: bovine growth hormone polyadenylation signal
   2866..2887    +  promoter       SV40 promoter (fragment): SV40 enhancer and early promoter
   2908..3336    +  rep_origin     f1 ori (sequence partly withheld): f1 bacteriophage origin of replication; arrow indicates direction of (+) strand synthesis
   3350..3679    +  promoter       SV40 promoter: SV40 enhancer and early promoter
   3746..4537    +  CDS            neo: KKA2_KLEPN - Also known as kan, nptII. Experimental evidence at protein level: Swiss-Prot protein existence level 1. Resistance to kanamycin, neomycin, paromomycin, ribostamycin, butirosin and gentamicin B. From Klebsiella pneumoniae.
   4561..4719    +  CDS            ble (fragment): BLE_KLEPN - Experimental evidence at protein level: Swiss-Prot protein existence level 1. Binding protein with a strong affinity to the bleomycin family of antibiotics. Binds to CL990; an antimitotic-antibiotic compound. From Klebsiella pneumoniae.
   4714..4835    +  polyA_signal   SV40 poly(A) signal: SV40 polyadenylation signal
   4908..4924    -  protein_bind   lac operator: The lac repressor binds to the lac operator to inhibit transcription in E. coli. This inhibition can be relieved by adding lactose or isopropyl-β-D-thiogalactopyranoside (IPTG). lac repressor encoded by lacI
   4932..4962    -  promoter       lac promoter: promoter for the E. coli lac operon
   4977..4998    -  protein_bind   CAP binding site: CAP binding activates transcription in the presence of cAMP. E. coli catabolite activator protein
   5011..5103    -  CDS            lacI (fragment): lac repressor; lacI; The lac repressor binds to the lac operator to inhibit transcription in E. coli. This inhibition can be relieved by adding lactose or isopropyl-β-D-thiogalactopyranoside (IPTG).
   5286..5874    -  rep_origin     ori: high-copy-number ColE1/pMB1/pBR322/pUC origin of replication
   6045..487     -  CDS            AmpR (across the origin): β-lactamase; bla; confers resistance to ampicillin, carbenicillin, and related antibiotics
