[The description below was written by a language model from this plasmid's Addgene catalogue record and pLannotate feature annotations shown in this document.]
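Description:
SSH-pcDNA3.1-α-COPI-WD40-Lys15Ala is a mammalian expression plasmid of about 6.4 kb built on the pcDNA3.1 backbone. It is propagated in E. coli through a high-copy ColE1/pUC-type origin and selected with ampicillin via the β-lactamase gene and its promoter. The backbone also carries an f1 phage origin and an SV40 early promoter driving the neomycin/kanamycin phosphotransferase gene, followed by an SV40 polyadenylation signal, which would allow G418 selection of stably transfected mammalian cells. Several small annotated fragments (lac promoter/operator region, lacI, ble, bom and a short HIV-1 LTR match) appear to be backbone remnants or short sequence matches rather than functional elements of the design.

The expression cassette consists of the human CMV immediate-early enhancer and promoter, a T7 promoter just upstream of the insert, the coding sequence, and the bovine growth hormone polyadenylation signal. The insert encodes residues 1-327 of Schizosaccharomyces pombe α-COPI, the N-terminal WD40 domain of the coatomer α subunit, which recognises dilysine retrieval motifs on cargo destined for retrograde Golgi-to-ER transport. It was introduced by ligation-independent cloning and, according to the catalogue entry, carries a C-terminal Strep-tag for affinity purification or detection, although the tag is not separately annotated in the feature table. The domain bears six substitutions: Lys15Ala, which names the construct, plus Leu181Lys, Leu185Lys, Ile192Lys, Leu196Lys and Phe197Lys, whose purpose the record does not state. The associated work concerns SARS-CoV-2 spike trafficking and incorporation into virus-like particles, which suggests this mutant serves to test the contribution of Lys15, though the record does not say so explicitly.
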