Addgene plasmid #208174: SSH-pcDNA3.1-α-COPI-WD40-Lys15Ala
Purpose: Mammalian expression plasmid for Schizosaccharomyces pombe α-COPI-WD40 mutant Lys15Ala (residues 1-327)
Depositing lab: Syed Saif Hasan. Depositing organization: University of Maryland, Baltimore. Publication: A single C-terminal residue controls SARS-CoV-2 spike trafficking and incorporation into VLPs. Dey D, Qing E, He Y, Chen Y, Jennings B, Cohn W, Singh S, Gakhar L, Schnicker NJ, Pierce BG, Whitelegge JP, Doray B, Orban J, Gallagher T, Hasan SS. Nat Commun. 2023 Dec 15;14(1):8358. doi: 10.1038/s41467-023-44076-3. PubMed 38102143.
Backbone
  Vector backbone: pcDNA3.1
  Vector type: Mammalian Expression
Growth in bacteria
  Bacterial resistance: Ampicillin, 100 μg/mL
  Growth temperature: 37°C
  Growth strain: DH5alpha
  Copy number: Unknown
Gene/Insert
  Gene/Insert name: N-terminal WD40 domain of yeast α-COPI(1-327);six substitutions(Lys15Ala, Leu181Lys, Leu185Lys, Ile192Lys, Leu196Lys, Phe197Lys) (alt name: Yeast αWD40 Lys15Ala)
  Species: S. pombe (fission yeast)
  Mutation: Lys15Ala, Leu181Lys, Leu185Lys, Ile192Lys, Leu196Lys and Phe197Lys
  GenBank ID: 2541412
  Tag / fusion protein: Strep-tag (C terminal on insert)
  Cloning method: Ligation Independent Cloning
  Sequencing primers: 5′ CMV-F
Terms and licenses: Academic/Nonprofit Terms; Industry Terms: Not Available to Industry
How to cite: SSH-pcDNA3.1-α-COPI-WD40-Lys15Ala was a gift from Syed Saif Hasan (Addgene plasmid # 208174 ; http://n2t.net/addgene:208174 ; RRID:Addgene_208174)
